>Addgene plasmid #116008 | pVL42 - pLTP1>> | addgene full sequence | sequence record 227906 | Addgene NGS Result
TTTTTATCCCCGGAAGCCTGTGGATAGAGGGTAGTTATCCACGTGAAACCGCTAATGCCCCGCAAAGCCT
TGATTCACGGGGCTTTCCGGCCCGCTCCAAAAACTATCCACGTGAAATCGCTAATCAGGGTACGTGAAAT
CGCTAATCGGAGTACGTGAAATCGCTAATAAGGTCACGTGAAATCGCTAATCAAAAAGGCACGTGAGAAC
GCTAATAGCCCTTTCAGATCAACAGCTTGCAAACACCCCTCGCTCCGGCAAGTAGTTACAGCAAGTAGTA
TGTTCAATTAGCTTTTCAATTATGAATATATATATCAATTATTGGTCGCCCTTGGCTTGTGGACAATGCG
CTACGCGCACCGGCTCCGCCCGTGGACAACCGCAAGCGGTTGCCCACCGTCGAGCGCCTTTGCCCACAAC
CCGGCGGCCGGCCGCAACAGATCGTTTTATAAATTTTTTTTTTTGAAAAAGAAAAAGCCCGAAAGGCGGC
AACCTCTCGGGCTTCTGGATTTCCGATCCCCGGAATTAGATCTTGGCAGGATATATTGTGGTGTAACGTT
GGATCTGGCTGAGAACGCCAGCTGTGCATGCTTGGTCTAGAATACGGTACCCCTGGATTTTGGTTTTAGG
AATTAGAAATTTTATTGATAGAAGTATTTTACAAATACAAATACATACTAAGGGTTTCTTATATGCTCAA
CACATGAGCGAAACCCTATAAGAACCCTAATTCCCTTATCTGGGAACTACTCACACATTATTATAGAGAG
AGATAGATTTGTAGAGAGAGACTGGTGATTTCAGCGGGCATGCCTGCAGGTCGACCTGCAGCCAAGCTAG
GCATGATCTAACCCTCTGTCTCTGGCGTCGCGACTGCGAAATTTCGCGAGGGTTTCCGAGATGGTGATTG
CGCTTCGCAGATCTCCAGGCGCGTGGGTGCGGACGTAGTCAGCGCCATTGCCGATCGCGTGAAGTTCCGC
CGCAAGGCTCGCTGGACCCAGATCCTTTACAGGAAGGCCAACGGTGGCGCCCAAGAAGGATTTCCGCGAC
ACCGAGACAAGTAGCGGAAGCCCCAACGCCGACTTCAGCTTTTGAAGGTTCGACAGCACGTGCAGCGATG
TTTCCGGTGCGGGGCTCAAGAAAAATCCCATCCCCGGATCGAGGATGAGCCGGTCGGCAGCGACCCCGCT
CCGTCGCAAGGCGGAAACCCGCGCCTCGAAGAACCGCACAATCTCGTCGAGCGCGTCTTCGGGTCGAAGG
TGACCGGTGCGGGTGGCGATGCCATCCCGCTGCGCTGAGTGCATAACCACCAGCCTGCAGTCCGCCTCAG
CAATATCGGGATAGAGCGCAGGGTCAGGAAATCCTTGGATATCGTTCAGGTAGCCCACGCCGCGCTTGAG
CGCATAGCGCTGGGTTTCCGGTTGGAAGCTGTCGATTGAAACACGGTGCATCTGATCGGACAGGGCGTCT
AAGAGCGGCGCAATACGTCTGATCTCATCGGCCGGCGATACAGGCCTCGCGTCCGGATGGCTGGCGGCCG
GTCCGACATCCACGACGTCTGATCCGACTCGCAGCATTTCGATCGCCGCGGTGACAGCGCCGGCGGGGTC
TAGCCGCCGGCTCTCATCGAAGAAGGAGTCCTCGGTGAGATTCAGAATGCCGAACACCGTCACCATGCAC
TTTACTCTTCCACCATTGCTTGTAATGGAAGTAATGTCAGTGTTGACCTTCTTAACTGGGAATCCAGTCA
TGGATTTGAGGCCGCCGAATGGAGCCACCGCGGCCGATTGCACCGTAGAAGCACGGCTGACTGTAGTCAC
AGCTGAAGAGGATATCATAGAAGCCATGGCGATTTGGTGTATCGAGATTGGTTATGAAATTCAGATGCTA
GTGTAATGTATTGGTAATTTGGGAAGATATAATAGGAAGCAAGGCTATTTATCCATTTCTGAAAAGGCGA
AATGGCGTCACCGCGAGCGTCACGCGCATTCCGTTCTTGCTGTAAAGCGTTGTTTGGTACACTTTTGACT
AGCGAGGCTTGGCGTGTCAGCGTATCTATTCAAAAGTCGTTAATGGCTGCGGATCAAGAAAAAGTTGGAA
TAGAAACAGAATACCCGCGAAATTCAGGCCCGGTTGCCATGTCCTACACGCCGAAATAAACGACCAAATT
AGTAGAAAAATAAAAACTGACTCGGATACTTACGTCACGTCTTGCGCACTGATTTGAAAAGGATCCTAGT
AACATACACTTTCACTTGTGATCATCAATTTACTTGAGAGTCGTTTCTTCAAAGTTTCAAACTTTCCACA
ACAGAAACTCTACTTAAGATGATCAAGGCATTGTCAAATGAAATGCTTTGGAAGGAAGAAACTGCCTCTC
CTTCGTTAAACCAAGCTCAGTATCTTGCAGTTTCCTCTCATCAGACATATCAATGCTTGGACAAAGGTAC
GAACCATTTTCTACATTTGTGGGACATTACAGGCATTTCTTAGCAACAACGAATGTTCATCATACTCAGA
ACCTAAAAGATTAACATGTTCAAGCCATCCTTAGAACCCAACAGCTCAACACTTTCGCTACATCTATTAC
TAGAGGCCAACAATTGGACTATTTACAAGTTTCGCAGAACTGCACTAAACAGAGTCGAGTCACTTTGCAG
GCGTATTAAACAAAAGAAGCACAGATAATAAAAACGAAGCGATGATAAAGAAGAAGTTCGACTTGTCATT
AGAAAGAAAGAGATAACAGGAACGGAAACATAGTAGAACACTTATTCATCAGGGATTATACAAGGCCCCA
AAACACAAACCACCAAAGTTTTACATGAAACGAAACATTGAACTTCTTAAGCATAACAGAGACGAGATGC
AGCTAAAGCTCATCATGACCTGACTTGTACAGCTCGTCCATGCCGAGAGTGATCCCGGCGGCGGTCACGA
ACTCCAGCAGGACCATGTGATCGCGCTTCTCGTTGGGGTCTTTGCTCAGCTTGGACTGGGTGCTCAGGTA
GTGGTTGTCGGGCAGCAGCACGGGGCCGTCGCCGATGGGGGTGTTCTGCTGGTAGTGGTCGGCGAGCTGC
ACGCCGCCGTCCTCGATGTTGTGGCGGATCTTGAAGTTGGCCTTGATGCCGTTCTTCTGCTTGTCGGCGG
TGATATAGACGTTGTCGCTAAAGTAGTTGTACTCCAGCTTGTGCCCCAGGATGTTGCCGTCCTCCTTGAA
GTCGATGCCCTTCAGCTCGATGCGGTTCACCAGGGTGTCGCCCTCGAACTTCACCTCGGCGCGGGTCTTG
TAGTTGCCGTCGTCCTTGAAGAAGATGGTGCGCTCCTGGACGTAGCCTTCGGGCATGGCGGACTTGAAGA
AGTCGTGCTGCTTCATGTGGTCGGGGTAGCGGGCGAAGCACTGCACGCCCCAGGACAGGGTGGTCACGAG
GGTGGGCCAGGGCACGGGCAGCTTGCCGGTGGTGCAGATGAACTTCAGGGTCAGCTTGCCGTAGGTGGCA
TCGCCCTCGCCCTCGCCGGACACGCTGAACTTGTGGCCGTTTACGTCGCCGTCCAGCTCGACCAGGATGG
GCACCACCCCGGTGAACAGCTCCTCGCCCTTGCTCACCATTGTTGAGCCACTAGTGGCTGGATTGGGCAG
GAGATAGAGGGAAAGAGCTAAGAAGAGAGCGAGTGTGAAGGCTTTCATTGTTCGTCCTCTCCAAATGAAA
TGAACTTCCTTATATAGAGGAAGGGTCTTGCGAAGATCGATCCACTAGTCTTTCAATTGTGAGCGCTCAC
AATTCTTTCTCTTCCCTTTCTTCTTTCTAGTCTTTCAATTGTGAGCGCTCACAATTCTTTCTCTTCCCTT
TCTTCTTTCTAGTCTTTCAATTGTGAGCGCTCACAATTCTTTCTCTTCCCTTTCTTCTTTCTAGTCTTTC
AATTGTGAGCGCTCACAATTCTTTCTCTTCCCTTTCTTCTTTCTAGATTTCTTGAGCTCGACATATGCAT
AGGTTGTGACCAGGCATCATAGCCCCTACAGAACATCTTGCCTACTCATAGTCTTTTGTGGAAATAGAAA
CTTGGAGTTACTTTATTTCCTCTTATAAATTGGTTCCATCACGTCCCCAATTATTGACGAATATTTAGCT
TTTCACAAATCCGAAAATTAGTGTGGATTTTGGTCCTCAGATTTCCGTTATTACACAAAATGTTGCCATA
CTCGATATTGATTAATCAGTTTCATATCGATTAAACTAATGCAAGATTTAATAAGTAAGAATATAGAAAA
ACTTAAACTTCAAGTACTCTGAAATTTCATATAACGTTGTTGCCTGCGAACATAGTACAGACAAACCCAT
ATAACAAGAACACCACAATAGAAAAAGACAAGAAATTAAAAACTCTAAAAACAAACATTCGAACATCTTA
TTTAATATTAATCTCATCCATTATATAATAAGGATTCGAAACTTCCGGTAGTAGCATCATCTCACCGTTG
CTAGCTCAGCAGTTACTCTTTTTTTGGGTTTGGTGGGGTATCTTCATCATCGAATAGATAGTTATATACA
TCATCCATTGTAGTGGTATTAAACATCCCTGTAGTGATTCCAAACGCGTTATACGCAGTTTGGTCCGTCC
AACCAGGTGACAGTGGTTTTGAATTATTACCATCATCAATTTTACTAGCCGTGATTTCATTATTCATGAA
GTTATCATGAACGTTAGAGGAGGCAATTGGTTGTGAAAGCGCTTGAGAATTTGTTTGAGTTGTTATGAGG
TTCGGACCGTTGCTACTGTTAGTGAAAGTGAAGGACAATGAGCTATCAGCAATATTCCCACTTTGATTAA
AATTGGCGAATTCCGATCCACTAGTGGTTTTTCTTTTCACCAGTGAGACGGGCAACAGCTGATTGCCCTT
CACCGCCTGGCCCTGAGAGAGTTGCAGCAAGCGGTCCACGCTGGTTTGCCCCAGCAGGCGAAAATCCTGT
TTGATGGTGGTTAACGGCGGGATATAACATGAGCTGTCTTCGGTATCGTCGTATCCCACTACCGAGATAT
CCGCACCAACGCGCAGCCCGGACTCGGTAATGGCGCGCATTGCGCCCAGCGCCATCTGATCGTTGGCAAC
CAGCATCGCAGTGGGAACGATGCCCTCATTCAGCATTTGCATGGTTTGTTGAAAACCGGACATGGCACTC
CAGTCGCCTTCCCGTTCCGCTATCGGCTGAATTTGATTGCGAGTGAGATATTTATGCCAGCCAGCCAGAC
GCAGACGCGCCGAGACAGAACTTAATGGGCCCGCTAACAGCGCGATTTGCTGGTGACCCAATGCGACCAG
ATGCTCCACGCCCAGTCGCGTACCGTCTTCATGGGAGAAAATAATACTGTTGATGGGTGTCTGGTCAGAG
ACATCAAGAAATAACGCCGGAACATTAGTGCAGGCAGCTTCCACAGCAATGGCATCCTGGTCATCCAGCG
GATAGTTAATGATCAGCCCACTGACGCGTTGCGCGAGAAGATTGTGCACCGCCGCTTTACAGGCTTCGAC
GCCGCTTCGTTCTACCATCGACACCACCACGCTGGCACCCAGTTGATCGGCGCGAGATTTAATCGCCGCG
ACAATTTGCGACGGCGCGTGCAGGGCCAAGCTCGAGGTCGCGACACCGATCAGCAAGCTTTGTTTACCAG
CCAGCTGCTGCGCAACACGGTTCGGGATGTAGTTGAGCTCAGCCATGGCAGCTTCAACTTTTTCCCGGGT
TTTAGCGCTAACATGTGAAGCCTGGTTAACCACTCTAGAAACGGTTTGATGAGAAACGCCGGCGTATTCA
GCGACGTCGTATAACGTTACCGGTTTGCTAGTAGATTTTTGATGAAACAGAAGCTTTTTGATATTTCCAT
TTGAATATTTTGGTATCTGATTAGTGATGATTTCAGCTAACATCTCTGGGAATTCAATACTCATGGTCTT
ATCCAAAAATGTCTGGAAGCAGTAGGTAAGGAGATTCTCAACCACCTCATGCATGGAGTCCAGAAGCTTT
GTCAGTTGGTAAAACCGTTGCCAGTTCTGACTGGAGTTCCCTTCCCTTTTGACGATGGCTTTTCCTAGCT
CTTTGATATAAGTCATTCGAATCTCATCAAATAACTCTTGGCTCTTCAGACCTTCCTTAGGAACTGAGGA
GAGAAGCAGTAAGGTTTTCATACAGAGATACTCTTCATAGGATACCTGCAATCTTTGTAATTCAGAGGAG
ACAAACAGCATGTGTTTACATTGGTCATACATGCAGGGTAGAGACATTCTCTGCTCATTAATAATCAGAT
CAGGAGCAAAGCAGAGCAGGTTTCCACTTGATTGTCTGTATGATCTCCAACCCAGGGCAAATGCCATGAG
AAACATCCATGAGTACTGTAGCAGGGTCATTTGGTCATCCAGGTGTAAGTTTCTGAAGCCTGGTATCGCC
TTTGCCCATTTCACTGCTGCAATCACTTGACGCCCACCTAACATGTTGAGTGTGGTCATAATTCTCCATG
CTGAATCTGGAACAGAGCTATCATATCCTGCATACAACACCTCGGGTTCAATCACCTCCAGCAGTGACAC
CAAGGTAGGGGTGAGCTGTGGTAATGCTGCAGGAACTATTGTTTTGTTAGGATTTTCCGAAGTGTCTTGT
GAGACTCCTGCAGTGGCTTGCTGAATCCCTTTGATTTTTTTCTTTGTTTTTCGAGCTTCACTAGCCATTG
TGTTATTGATCTCTTAGGTAGTGTTTTATGTTCGTTTGCAATAGGAGATGTGTGTAGTGATGGATGATGA
AGAGAGTTTGGGGAGTGAGTGTTATATAGAGTAGGTACGTATATGTTATGTGGTGTGAATGCGATAGATT
ATAGAGGGAAGGAGTAGTTGGTGGTTGTACTCATTTAATTTAGAGGTTCCTAATTCCTAACTATGTATAG
GACCACTCATCTCTTTTGTTTGACATGTTAATTCAACTTTATCGTATGGAAAGTTATAATTCGACCAAAA
TACATTTTATTAACGTATTTGTAGTGTGACAGTGCCTACGTCCTTCTTTGCATTTTCATTGTTTGTTTTC
GTAATTGTTTCAAAATTATAGGTGTGTAGATAGGAACATAGTTAGTTTACTTCTTTTTAAAAAAAATTAA
AATCTCGTTTATCTAACATGAAAACTGCTTTACAAAAAGACCTGATGAAAAGTGATTATTTTACCAAAAA
AATACATTTTACTAACGTACTCTCATGTTTTTTTCTGAATTTTTATAGTTTTGTTTATTTATGTATTTCG
AAGACTTAAGTCTAGTTGAGAAATAGTTATTTTACAAACTATAGATGTGCTATATATTCTAATCGTCTAG
TTTATCTTAACAACATATTATTCATATATATATTTGCATGTGTTTATCTTTTACATGACTCTAATAAGAA
TCATGCTATCCATTGTCAATAATATTTTCGACACGTGTACGTGTATAAGTTAACTTTGTTTTTTTTACAA
AAGTCATTTAAATAAAACTGTTGTTAAGAGTTAGTACTAAGAAATCATTCTATCTTTATTTCGGTTATCT
ATTTTATTTCCTGTTATAAAATTATTTGAACGAATTCGTTTCTCTTCGGTATCATGCAAAGGGTAATTAA
TTTATTTTAAAAACTGTGTGTTGATGAGAGATTAACAATAAGATTATGATTGTTTGGATATAATGATAAA
GATTTAAAACTTAGACATTTTTATTGATCTTAATTATAATAGCAAAAAAAAAGTAAATAACTTACATTTG
GAAAGTCATGTTTTCGAATATACTGATCAACTAGTATTAGTAGATATCTGACTTTTATCATTATATAGTC
CAAAAACTAGTGTGGACTTTGGTTTTGAGATTCCCGATATCAAACAAAAACAAAATGTTGTTTACTTGAT
ACTTCCCAACTGTAATGCAAGTTAATCATTTTGGTCAGGTGGTACCTGGTGCGATCGCTGTTGGCGCGCC
GTGTTTAATTAAGGTTGCGGCCGCTTACTTCGTCCGAGCCTAGTTCGAGCCTTGACAGGATATATTGGCG
GGTAAACTAAGTCGCTGTATGTGTTTGTTTGAGATCTCATGTGAGCAAAAGGCCAGCAAAAGGCCAGGAA
CCGTAAAAAGGCCGCGTTGCTGGCGTTTTTCCATAGGCTCCGCCCCCCTGACGAGCATCACAAAAATCGA
CGCTCAAGTCAGAGGTGGCGAAACCCGACAGGACTATAAAGATACCAGGCGTTTCCCCCTGGAAGCTCCC
TCGTGCGCTCTCCTGTTCCGACCCTGCCGCTTACCGGATACCTGTCCGCCTTTCTCCCTTCGGGAAGCGT
GGCGCTTTCTCATAGCTCACGCTGTAGGTATCTCAGTTCGGTGTAGGTCGTTCGCTCCAAGCTGGGCTGT
GTGCACGAACCCCCCGTTCAGCCCGACCGCTGCGCCTTATCCGGTAACTATCGTCTTGAGTCCAACCCGG
TAAGACACGACTTATCGCCACTGGCAGCAGCCACTGGTAACAGGATTAGCAGAGCGAGGTATGTAGGCGG
TGCTACAGAGTTCTTGAAGTGGTGGCCTAACTACGGCTACACTAGAAGAACAGTATTTGGTATCTGCGCT
CTGCTGAAGCCAGTTACCTTCGGAAGAAGAGTTGGTAGCTCTTGATCCGGCAAACAAACCACCGCTGGTA
GCGGTGGTTTTTTTGTTTGCAAGCAGCAGATTACGCGCAGAAAAAAAGGATCTCAAGAAGATCCTTTGAT
CTTTTCTACGGGGTCTGACGCTCAGTGGAACGAAAACTCACGTTAAGGGATTTTGGTCATGAGATTATCA
AAAAGGATCTTCACCTAGATCCTTTTAAATTAAAAATGAAGTTTTAAATCAATCTAAAGTATATATGTGT
AACATTGGTCTAGTGATTATTTGCCGACTACCTTGGTGATCTCGCCTTTCACGTAGTGAACAAATTCTTC
CAACTGATCTGCGCGCGAGGCCAAGCGATCTTCTTGTCCAAGATAAGCCTGCCTAGCTTCAAGTATGACG
GGCTGATACTGGGCCGGCAGGCGCTCCATTGCCCAGTCGGCAGCGACATCCTTCGGCGCGATTTTGCCGG
TTACTGCGCTGTACCAAATGCGGGACAACGTAAGCACTACATTTCGCTCATCGCCAGCCCAGTCGGGCGG
CGAGTTCCATAGCGTTAAGGTTTCATTTAGCGCCTCAAATAGATCCTGTTCAGGAACCGGATCAAAGAGT
TCCTCCGCCGCTGGACCTACCAAGGCAACGCTATGTTCTCTTGCTTTTGTCAGCAAGATAGCCAGATCAA
TGTCGATCGTGGCTGGCTCGAAGATACCTGCAAGAATGTCATTGCGCTGCCATTCTCCAAATTGCAGTTC
GCGCTTAGCTGGATAACGCCACGGAATGATGTCGTCGTGCACAACAATGGTGACTTCTACAGCGCGGAGA
ATCTCGCTCTCTCCAGGGGAAGCCGAAGTTTCCAAAAGGTCGTTGATCAAAGCTCGCCGCGTTGTTTCAT
CAAGCCTTACGGTCACCGTAACCAGCAAATCAATATCACTGTGTGGCTTCAGGCCGCCATCCACTGCGGA
GCCGTACAAATGTACGGCCAGCAACGTCGGTTCGAGATGGCGCTCGATGACGCCAACTACCTCTGATAGT
TGAGTCGATACTTCGGCGATCACCGCTTCCCTCATAACACCCCTTGTATTACTGTTTATGTAAGCAGACA
GTTTTATTGTTCATGATGATATATTTTTATCTTGTGCAATGTAACATCAGAGATTTTGAGACACAACGTG
GCTTTGTTGAATAAATCGAACTTTTGCTGAGTTGAAGGATCAGATCACGCATCTTCCCGACAACGCAGAC
CGTTCCGTGGCAAAGCAAAAGTTCAAAATCACCAACTGGTCCACCTACAACAAAGCTCTCATCAACCGTG
GCTCCCTCACTTTCTGGCTGGATGATGGGGCGATTCAGGCGATCCCCATCCAACAGCCCGCCGTCGAGCG
GGCT
Features (pLannotate 1.2.2; 21 found; start..end, strand, type, name):
    534..556     +  misc_feature   LB T-DNA repeat: left border repeat from nopaline C58 T-DNA (truncated)
    613..769     -  polyA_signal   CaMV poly(A) signal (fragment): cauliflower mosaic virus polyadenylation signal
    808..825     -  misc_feature   MCS (fragment): pUC18/19 multiple cloning site
    840..1676    -  CDS            sulI: DHP1_CORGT - Protein inferred from homology: Swiss-Prot protein existence level 3. Catalyzes the condensation of para-aminobenzoate (pABA) with 6-hydroxymethyl-7,8-dihydropterin diphosphate (DHPt-PP) to form 7,8- dihydropteroate (H2Pte), the immediate precursor of folate derivatives. From Corynebacterium glutamicum (Brevibacterium saccharolyticum).
   1674..1847    -  CDS            RBCS.3A (fragment): RBS3_PEA - Experimental evidence at protein level: Swiss-Prot protein existence level 1. RuBisCO catalyzes two reactions: the carboxylation of D- ribulose 1,5-bisphosphate, the primary event in carbon dioxide fixation, as well as the oxidative fragmentation of the pentose substrate. Both reactions occur simultaneously and in competition at the same active site. Although the small subunit is not catalytic it is essential for maximal activity (Probable). Binds to abscisic acid (ABA); only half of the possible binding sites are occupied in the crystal; and there are indications this is a low affi
   1850..2230    -  promoter       MAS promoter: mannopine synthase promoter (Velten et al., 1984)
   2894..3610    -  CDS            mTurquoise2: mTurquoise2 is a basic (constitutively fluorescent) cyan fluorescent protein published in 2012, derived from Aequorea victoria. It is reported to be a rapidly-maturing monomer with very low acid sensitivity.
   3620..3688    -  CDS            SPOR1_IPOBA (fragment): Experimental evidence at transcript level: Swiss-Prot protein existence level 2. Major tuberous root protein. From Ipomoea batatas (Sweet potato) (Convolvulus batatas).
   3695..3741    -  promoter       minimal CaMV 35S promoter: minimal 35S promoter from cauliflower mosaic virus
   3765..3784    +  protein_bind   lac operator (symmetric): The lac repressor binds to the lac operator to inhibit transcription in E. coli. This inhibition can be relieved by adding lactose or isopropyl-β-D-thiogalactopyranoside (IPTG). The symmetric lac operator was optimized for tight binding of lac repressor. lac repressor encoded by lacI
   3817..3836    +  protein_bind   lac operator (symmetric): The lac repressor binds to the lac operator to inhibit transcription in E. coli. This inhibition can be relieved by adding lactose or isopropyl-β-D-thiogalactopyranoside (IPTG). The symmetric lac operator was optimized for tight binding of lac repressor. lac repressor encoded by lacI
   3869..3888    +  protein_bind   lac operator (symmetric): The lac repressor binds to the lac operator to inhibit transcription in E. coli. This inhibition can be relieved by adding lactose or isopropyl-β-D-thiogalactopyranoside (IPTG). The symmetric lac operator was optimized for tight binding of lac repressor. lac repressor encoded by lacI
   3921..3940    +  protein_bind   lac operator (symmetric): The lac repressor binds to the lac operator to inhibit transcription in E. coli. This inhibition can be relieved by adding lactose or isopropyl-β-D-thiogalactopyranoside (IPTG). The symmetric lac operator was optimized for tight binding of lac repressor. lac repressor encoded by lacI
   4493..4837    -  CDS            GAL4 activation domain: activation domain of the GAL4 transcriptional activator; Saccharomyces cerevisiae GAL4 (truncated)
   4853..5836    -  CDS            lacI (fragment): LACI_ECOLI - Experimental evidence at protein level: Swiss-Prot protein existence level 1. Repressor of the lactose operon. Binds allolactose as an inducer. From Escherichia coli (strain K12).
   5846..6718    -  CDS            Nr3c1 (fragment): GCR_RAT - Also known as Grl. Experimental evidence at protein level: Swiss-Prot protein existence level 1. [Isoform A]: Has transcriptional activation and repression activity. Mediates glucocorticoid-induced apoptosis. Promotes accurate chromosome segregation during mitosis. May act as a tumor suppressor. May play a negative role in adipogenesis through the regulation of lipolytic and antilipogenic gene expression. From Rattus norvegicus (Rat).
   8033..8057    +  misc_feature   RB T-DNA repeat: right border repeat from nopaline C58 T-DNA
   8148..8736    -  rep_origin     ori: high-copy-number ColE1/pMB1/pBR322/pUC origin of replication
   8910..9695    -  CDS            aadA: S3AD_SHIFL - Experimental evidence at protein level: Swiss-Prot protein existence level 1. Mediates bacterial resistance to the antibiotics streptomycin and spectinomycin. From Shigella flexneri.
   9880..9981    +  CDS            TRA2_ECOLX (fragment): Protein predicted: Swiss-Prot protein existence level 4. Required for transposition of transposon Tn903. From Escherichia coli.
   9986..407     +  rep_origin     pSa ori (across the origin): origin of replication from bacterial plasmid pSa
