[The description below was written by a language model from this plasmid's Addgene catalogue record and pLannotate feature annotations shown in this document.]
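Description:
pVL42 - pLTP1>> is a plant binary T-DNA vector of about 10 kb, assembled by GreenGate cloning in the Z003 destination backbone. It serves as a "driver line" construct for dexamethasone-inducible, cell type-specific gene expression in Arabidopsis thaliana. The backbone carries a high-copy ColE1/pUC-type origin for propagation in E. coli, a pSa origin (typically used for replication in Agrobacterium), and the aadA gene for spectinomycin selection in bacteria. Nopaline-type left and right border repeats flank the roughly 7.3 kb payload intended for transfer into the plant genome.

The T-DNA combines two sets of GreenGate A–F modules joined through F-H and H-A adapters. In the first unit, the LTP1 promoter drives GR-LhG4. This synthetic transcription factor appears in the annotation as a rat glucocorticoid receptor fragment fused to a lacI-derived DNA-binding portion and a GAL4 activation domain. The promoter itself is named in the catalogue entry but was not picked up in the feature table. The GR domain makes the factor's activity dependent on dexamethasone.

The second unit is a reporter. The pOp4 promoter consists of four symmetric lac operators upstream of a minimal CaMV 35S promoter, and it drives mTurquoise2. The reporter carries an N-terminal signal peptide, annotated as a sporamin-derived fragment, and a C-terminal HDEL retention signal, so the cyan fluorescence is held in the endoplasmic reticulum. The record lists a UBQ10 terminator for this unit.

Plant selection uses a sulfadiazine resistance cassette, in which the MAS promoter drives sulI fused to a RuBisCO small subunit fragment, presumably serving as a transit peptide, followed by a CaMV poly(A) signal. Plants carrying this driver report LTP1-specific induction and can transactivate pOp-controlled effector genes.
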