Addgene plasmid #116008: pVL42 - pLTP1>>
Purpose: destination vector for GreenGate cloning method, contains 2x a set of modules from A-F, "Driver line", tissues-specific promoter, Dex-inducible mTurquoise2 expression
Depositing lab: Thomas Greb. Depositing organization: Universitaet Heidelberg. Publication: A Comprehensive Toolkit for Inducible, Cell Type-Specific Gene Expression in Arabidopsis. Schurholz AK, Lopez-Salmeron V, Li Z, Forner J, Wenzl C, Gaillochet C, Augustin S, Vilches-Barro A, Fuchs M, Gebert M, Lohmann JU, Greb T, Wolf S. Plant Physiol. 2018 Jul 19. pii: pp.18.00463. doi: 10.1104/pp.18.00463. PubMed 30026289.
Backbone
  Vector backbone: Z003
  Vector type: Plant Expression
  Selectable markers: Sulfadiazine, mTurquoise
Growth in bacteria
  Bacterial resistance: Spectinomycin, 50 μg/mL
  Growth temperature: 37°C
  Growth strain: NEB Stable
  Copy number: High Copy
Gene/Insert
  Gene/Insert name: pLTP1:GR-LhG4:tLT1:F-H adapter-H-A adapter::pOp4:SP(ER)-mTurquoise2-HDEL:tUBQ10::SulfR
  Species: A. thaliana (mustard weed)
  Insert size (bp): 7345
  Tag / fusion protein: SP(ER) (N terminal on insert); HDEL (C terminal on insert)
  Cloning method: Restriction Enzyme; 5′ cloning site Unknown (unknown if destroyed); 3′ cloning site Unknown (unknown if destroyed)
Terms and licenses: Academic/Nonprofit Terms; Industry Terms: Not Available to Industry
How to cite: pVL42 - pLTP1>> was a gift from Thomas Greb (Addgene plasmid # 116008 ; http://n2t.net/addgene:116008 ; RRID:Addgene_116008)
